Addgene plasmid #13041: pETMutSdelta768
Depositing lab: Peggy Hsieh. Depositing organization: National Institute of Diabetes & Digestive & Kidney Diseases (NIDDK). Publication: Disruption of the helix-u-turn-helix motif of MutS protein: loss of subunit dimerization, mismatch binding and ATP hydrolysis. Biswas I, Obmolova G, Takahashi M, Herr A, Newman MA, Yang W, Hsieh P. J Mol Biol. 2001 Jan 26. 305(4):805-16. 10.1006/jmbi.2000.4367 PubMed 11162093.
Backbone
  Vector backbone: pET3a
  Backbone manufacturer: Novagen(Stratagene)
  Backbone size w/o insert (bp): 4640
  Vector type: Bacterial Expression
Growth in bacteria
  Bacterial resistance: Ampicillin, 100 μg/mL
  Growth temperature: 37°C
  Growth strain: DH5alpha
  Growth instructions: BL21 (DE3)
  Copy number: Low Copy
Gene/Insert
  Gene/Insert name: MutS
  Species: T. aquaticus
  Insert size (bp): 2300
  Mutation: deleted C-terminal aa residues 769 - 811
  GenBank ID: U33117
  Cloning method: Restriction Enzyme; 5′ cloning site NdeI (not destroyed); 3′ cloning site BamHI (not destroyed)
  Sequencing primers: 5′ T7; 3′ T7
Terms and licenses: Academic/Nonprofit Terms; Industry Terms: Not Available to Industry
How to cite: pETMutSdelta768 was a gift from Peggy Hsieh (Addgene plasmid # 13041 ; http://n2t.net/addgene:13041 ; RRID:Addgene_13041)
