[The description below was written by a language model from this plasmid's Addgene catalogue record.]
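Description:
pETMutSdelta768 is a bacterial expression plasmid built on the pET3a backbone (about 4.6 kb without insert) that encodes a C-terminally truncated form of the DNA mismatch repair protein MutS from Thermus aquaticus. The insert of roughly 2.3 kb was cloned between the NdeI and BamHI sites, both of which were retained. It lacks the codons for residues 769 to 811, so the encoded protein ends at residue 768. The plasmid is selected with ampicillin and is recorded as low copy. No feature table accompanies the record, so individual elements are not annotated. pET3a-series vectors generally place the insert under a T7 promoter with a T7 terminator downstream, which fits the T7 sequencing primers listed for both ends. No fusion tag is recorded, and cloning at NdeI normally places the gene's own start codon at the vector's translation initiation site.

The record lists DH5alpha as the growth strain and also names BL21(DE3), a strain that supplies T7 RNA polymerase from a chromosomal lysogen. This pairing suggests the usual arrangement of propagating the plasmid in a cloning strain and expressing the protein in the T7 polymerase host. The associated publication concerns disruption of the helix-u-turn-helix motif of MutS and the resulting loss of subunit dimerization, mismatch binding and ATP hydrolysis. The construct is therefore most plausibly used to produce recombinant truncated Taq MutS for biochemical and structural comparison with the full-length protein. Such comparisons would test what the extreme C-terminal region contributes to MutS oligomerization and function.
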