>Addgene plasmid #13041 | pETMutSdelta768 | addgene partial sequence | sequence record 19435 | 13041 with T7-term
GGCTTTGTTAGCAGCCGGATCCCGCCCCTCCCCGGCGAAGAGGCCCAGGACCTCCACCCGGGTCCCCGGG
GGGGCGGGGGCGGGCCTCAGCTCCACCCGCTCCCCCCGGGCCAGAAGAAGCCCCCCGCCCACCTGGCCCC
GGGGCCGGGAGCGGATCTTAAGCGTGGCCGCCTGCCTCAGGGCGTAAAGCGCCTGGCCGCGGAATTCACC
CTTCCCGCCTGGCGGCCATGGCCTGGAGGAGGGCCCTGGCCCGGGCCACCACCTCCTTGGGCAGGCCCGC
CATGGCCGCCACCTCCACGCCGTAGCTCTTGGAGGCGGGGCCGGGGAGGACCTGGTGGTAGAAGACGAGC
CCCCCCGCCTCCTCCCTGGCGGCCACGTGGAGGTTTTTTAGGCGGGGAAGGCCCAGGGCGGTCAGCTCAA
AGTAGTGGGTGGCGAAGAGGGTGTAGGCCCGCCTTTCGTGGAGGGCCTCGGCCACCGCCGTGGCGATGGC
CACCCC
