>Addgene plasmid #13041 | pETMutSdelta768 | addgene partial sequence | sequence record 19436 | 13041 with T7
CTTTAAGAAGGAGATATACATATGGAAGGCATGCTGAAGGGCGAGGGCCCGGGGCCCCTTCCTCCCCTCC
TCCAGCAGTACGTGGAGCTTCGCGACCAGTACCCCGACTACCTCCTCCTCTTCCAGGTGGGGGACTTCTA
CGAGTGCTTCGGGGAGGACGCCGAGAGGCTGGCCCGCGCCCTGGGTCTCGTCCTCACCCACAAGACCAGC
AAGGACTTCACCACCCCCATGGCGGGGATCCCCTTAAGGGCCTTTGAGGCCTACGCCGAGAGGCTTCTCA
AGATGGGCTTCCGCCTGGCGGTGGCCGACCAGGTGGAGCCCGCCGAGGAGGCGGAAGGGCTGGTCAGGCG
GGAGGTGACCCAGCTCCTCACCCCGGGAACCCTCCTCCAGGAAAGCCTCCTCCCTCGGGAGGCCAACTAC
CTGGCGGCCATCGCCACCGGGGATGGTTGGGGCCTGGCCTTTCTGGACGTGTCCACGGGGGAGTTCAAGG
GGACGGTGCTCAAGAGCAAAAGCGCCCTTTACGACGAGCTCTTCCGCCACCGGCCCGCCGAGGTCCTCCT
GGCCCCCAC
